>Addgene plasmid #34876 | pCFJ421 - Pmyo-2::GFP::H2B (pharynx) | depositor full sequence | sequence record 42177 | pCFJ421 - Pmyo-2::GFP::H2B (pharynx) sequence 5020 bps
ATGAGCACTTTTAAAGTTCTGCTATGTGGCGCGGTATTATCCCGTATTGACGCCGGGCAAGAGCAACTCG
GTCGCCGCATACACTATTCTCAGAATGACTTGGTTGAGTACTCACCAGTCACAGAAAAGCATCTTACGGA
TGGCATGACAGTAAGAGAATTATGCAGTGCTGCCATAACCATGAGTGATAACACTGCGGCCAACTTACTT
CTGACAACGATCGGAGGACCGAAGGAGCTAACCGCTTTTTTGCACAACATGGGGGATCATGTAACTCGCC
TTGATCGTTGGGAACCGGAGCTGAATGAAGCCATACCAAACGACGAGCGTGACACCACGATGCCTGTAGC
AATGGCAACAACGTTGCGCAAACTATTAACTGGCGAACTACTTACTCTAGCTTCCCGGCAACAATTAATA
GACTGGATGGAGGCGGATAAAGTTGCAGGACCACTTCTGCGCTCGGCCCTTCCGGCTGGCTGGTTTATTG
CTGATAAATCTGGAGCCGGTGAGCGTGGGTCTCGCGGTATCATTGCAGCACTGGGGCCAGATGGTAAGCC
CTCCCGTATCGTAGTTATCTACACGACGGGGAGTCAGGCAACTATGGATGAACGAAATAGACAGATCGCT
GAGATAGGTGCCTCACTGATTAAGCATTGGTAACTGTCAGACCAAGTTTACTCATATATACTTTAGATTG
ATTTAAAACTTCATTTTTAATTTAAAAGGATCTAGGTGAAGATCCTTTTTGATAATCTCATGACCAAAAT
CCCTTAACGTGAGTTTTCGTTCCACTGAGCGTCAGACCCCGTAGAAAAGATCAAAGGATCTTCTTGAGAT
CCTTTTTTTCTGCGCGTAATCTGCTGCTTGCAAACAAAAAAACCACCGCTACCAGCGGTGGTTTGTTTGC
CGGATCAAGAGCTACCAACTCTTTTTCCGAAGGTAACTGGCTTCAGCAGAGCGCAGATACCAAATACTGT
CCTTCTAGTGTAGCCGTAGTTAGGCCACCACTTCAAGAACTCTGTAGCACCGCCTACATACCTCGCTCTG
CTAATCCTGTTACCAGTGGCTGCTGCCAGTGGCGATAAGTCGTGTCTTACCGGGTTGGACTCAAGACGAT
AGTTACCGGATAAGGCGCAGCGGTCGGGCTGAACGGGGGGTTCGTGCACACAGCCCAGCTTGGAGCGAAC
GACCTACACCGAACTGAGATACCTACAGCGTGAGCTATGAGAAAGCGCCACGCTTCCCGAAGGGAGAAAG
GCGGACAGGTATCCGGTAAGCGGCAGGGTCGGAACAGGAGAGCGCACGAGGGAGCTTCCAGGGGGAAACG
CCTGGTATCTTTATAGTCCTGTCGGGTTTCGCCACCTCTGACTTGAGCGTCGATTTTTGTGATGCTCGTC
AGGGGGGCGGAGCCTATGGAAAAACGCCAGCAACGCGGCCTTTTTACGGTTCCTGGTCTTTTGCTGGCCT
TTTGCTCACATGTTCTTTCCTGCGTTATCCCCTGATTCTGTGGATAACCGTATTACCGCCTTTGAGTGAG
CTGATACCATCGAATTATCAACTATGTATAATAAAGTTGTGAGACTTTTTTCTTGGCGGCACAATAAAGT
TTCCTCTTTTTGTTGGGTCACTCAACGAACACAATACAAATATTTGAGCGCTCGCATTTTTCTCAACCTT
TCGGGTTTAAAGCACTTCAAAATGGAATTGAAGAGAGATTGTGAAAGTACATCAGACAGAATCACATTTT
GATAGCATTCACTTCACTCAGATGCAAACTTTTCAGTGACTATAAAAAGTCATAAAATAATAACATTAAA
AAAGCAAATAAATTAGCGAGAGAATTTTTTGACAAAAAGAAAGAAGAGTGATAGAGAAGAAGGGAATGCT
TGAAAGGATTTTGCATTTATCCCACTTTGTACAAGAAAGCTGGGTTTACTTGCTGGAAGTGTACTTGGTG
ACGGCCTTGGTTCCCTCAGACACGGCGTGCTTGGCAAGTTCTCCTGGGAGAATCAAACGGACAGCGGTTT
GAATTTCGCGGGATGAGATCGTTGAGCGTTTGTTGTAATGAGCAAGACGGGAAGCTTCCGAAGCGATGCG
TTCGAATACATCGTTGACGAAGGAGTTCATGATAGACATGGCCTTGGAGGAGACTCCGGTGTCTGGGTGA
ACTTGCTTGAGAACACGGTAGATGTAGACGGAGTACGATTCCTTGCGGGCATGACGTCTCTTCTTTCCGT
CCTTTGGCTTGGCAACGACGGTCTTGGCGGCCTTCTTGGCTCCCTTGGCAGATGGCTTTGGTGGACTAGT
TCTAGAGCGGCCGCCACCGGTGGAGCTCCACCGATCCCCCGGGCATTTGTATAGTTCATCCATGCCATGT
GTAATCCCAGCAGCTGTTACAAACTCAAGAAGGACCATGTGGTCTCTCTTTTCGTTGGGATCTTTCGAAA
GGGCAGATTGTGTGGACAGGTAATGGTTGTCTGGTAAAAGGACAGGGCCATCGCCAATTGGAGTATTTTG
TTGATAATGGTCTGCTAGTTGAACGCTTCCATCTTCAATGTTGTGTCTAATTTTGAAGTTCTGAAAATTT
AAATCAGATTAGTTAGTTAGTAAAATCATGTTTAAACTTACAACTTTGATTCCATTCTTTTGTTTGTCTG
CCATGATGTATACATTGTGTGAGTTATAGTTGTATTCCAATTTGTGTCCAAGAATGTTTCCATCTTCTTT
AAAATCAATACCTTTTAACTCGATTCTATTAACAAGGGTATCACCTTCAAACTTGACTTCAGCACCTGAA
AATTTAAATATGTATGGTTAGTTAGTACCGAACTGTTTAAACTTACGTGTCTTGTAGTTCCCGTCATCTT
TGAAAAATATAGTTCTTTCCTGTACATAACCTTCGGGCATGGCACTCTTGAAAAAGTCATGCCGTTTCAT
ATGATCTGGGTATCTCGAGAAGCATTGAACACCATAACAGAAAGTAGTGACAAGTGTTGGCTGAAAATTT
AAATAATCAGGGTTAGTTAGTATATATATGTTTAAACTTACCCATGGAACAGGTAGTTTTCCAGTAGTGC
AAATAAATTTAAGGGTAAGTTTTCCGTATGTTGCATCACCTTCACCCTCTCCACTGACAGAAAATTTGTG
CCCATTAACATCACCATCTAATTCAACAAGAATTGGGACAACTCCAGTGAAAAGTTCTTCTCCTTTACTC
ATGGAGCCTGCTTTTTTGTACAAACTTGTCATTTCTGTGTCTGACGATCGAGGGTTAAAATGAAAAGTGG
TGGAGAGAAGTCAACCGCTCGGTGGGATGCGCGAGCCTGGAGATAACTTTGATTTTCGGCGAGCCCTTCT
TTTTCCCTGGGTGGGTGGATTGGGAGGCGGGGATATCCAATTGTAATTCTAGGTAGCTGAAAAGTGTCTG
CACACTGTTCTCTGACCATCGACGCAGGAAAAGTCTCTTTCTCAAGTGCAAATAGCAAAAATCTTCTTTC
TTCCCCCCCATCTTCCGAGCAAGGCGCCCCCACGGATAGTTGCTCGCTGGCGGTAGGGAGCGAAGAGAGC
AGAGAACCTCAACGGGATAGTGGGGATACGAGAAAAGAAACGGCATTTTAGGTTAACTAAAGATAGTGAA
GAAGCCGGCTCAATGCAGAGAGGCAGACATCCGACGGCAAACAACGAGAGAATTTTATCCAGAACAATGA
GTACAGTGTGTGCGCGCAAAGTGCTCTTCCTGCCATTTTGCTACTCTTATCCACACAACCACTTTAGCGA
TTACCAACCTATCTTGAGACTTATCTTTATTTTCTCTTCTTTTGCCGACGAAACGGGAGAGAGGGGCAAA
AAATGAAGAATCGGGGGCACTGATTAACACACTTACTTTTTTTTAGGCTGAAGCACACATTGCTGTTCGG
GGTGTAAAGTTCAGCAGAATTCAAAGCAAAAGACCACCCGCATCGGTAGTCAATATTGATCTGGAAGATT
ATTAAAAATTGTCAGAGTGAGCCATATGCATATGAATTTAATTCATACATAACATTTATAAGACAGGAAT
AAATACCAAAGTGAAGTTATTATTTGGTCGATTATCACTTTAGCATAGTGAAAGTATCCCTCAATGTCTC
TACTTGTAAACTCAGTTGATTTACAAACGTTGTTTTATTGATTATAAAATTAGTTTTATGGACATTTAAA
GCAAAGGATACTACTCAGATATAAAATGCAACTTTTCTATACAAAGTTGATAGCTTGGCGGATCCCTGGC
GTTACCCAACTTAATCGCCTTGCAGCACATCCCCCTTTCGCCAGCTGGCGTAATAGCGAAGAGGCCCGCA
CCGATCGCCCTTCCCAACAGTTGCGCAGCCTGAATGGCGAATGGCGCCTGATGCGGTATTTTCTCCTTAC
GCATCTGTGCGGTATTTCACACCGCATATGGTGCACTCTCAGTACAATCTGCTCTGATGCCGCATAGTTA
AGCCAGCCCCGACACCCGCCAACACCCGCTGACGCGCCCTGACGGGCTTGTCTGCTCCCGGCATCCGCTT
ACAGACAAGCTGTGACCGTCTCCGGGAGCTGCATGTGTCAGAGGTTTTCACCGTCATCACCGAAACGCGC
GAGACGAAAGGGCCTCGTGATACGCCTATTTTTATAGGTTAATGTCATGATAATAATGGTTTCTTAGACG
TCAGGTGGCACTTTTCGGGGAAATGTGCGCGGAACCCCTATTTGTTTATTTTTCTAAATACATTCAAATA
TGTATCCGCTCATGAGACAATAACCCTGATAAATGCTTCAATAATATTGAAAAAGGAAGAGTATGAGTAT
TCAACATTTCCGTGTCGCCCTTATTCCCTTTTTTGCGGCATTTTGCCTTCCTGTTTTTGCTCACCCAGAA
ACGCTGGTGAAAGTAAAAGATGCTGAAGATCAGTTGGGTGCACGAGTGGGTTACATCGAACTGGATCTCA
ACAGCGGTAAGATCCTTGAGAGTTTTCGCCCCGAAGAACGTTTTCCAATG
Features (pLannotate 1.2.2; 14 found; start..end, strand, type, name):
    834..1422    +  rep_origin     ori: high-copy-number ColE1/pMB1/pBR322/pUC origin of replication
   1559..1579    +  protein_bind   attB3: mutant version of attB; core recombination site for the Gateway® BP reaction BP Clonase™
   1583..1906    -  terminator     tbb-2 terminator: tbb-2; transcription terminator for the C. elegans tubulin beta-2 gene
   1912..1932    +  protein_bind   attB2: mutant version of attB; core recombination site for the Gateway® BP reaction BP Clonase™
   1939..2304    -  CDS            his-11: H2B1_CAEEL - Experimental evidence at protein level: Swiss-Prot protein existence level 1. Core component of nucleosome. Nucleosomes wrap and compact DNA into chromatin, limiting DNA accessibility to the cellular machineries which require DNA as a template. Histones thereby play a central role in transcription regulation, DNA repair, DNA replication and chromosomal stability. DNA accessibility is regulated via a complex set of post-translational modifications of histones, also called histone code, and nucleosome remodeling. From Caenorhabditis elegans.
   2305..2329    -  misc_feature   MCS (fragment): pBluescript multiple cloning site
   2359..3219    -  CDS            sg25: sg25 is a basic (constitutively fluorescent) green fluorescent protein published in 1997, derived from Aequorea victoria.
   3225..3249    -  protein_bind   attB1: mutant version of attB; recombination site for the Gateway® BP reaction BP Clonase™
   4229..4249    -  protein_bind   attB4: mutant version of attB; core recombination site for the Gateway® BP reaction BP Clonase™
   4264..4381    +  CDS            lacZα (fragment): LacZα fragment of β-galactosidase; lacZ fragment
   4387..4486    -  misc_feature   bom (fragment): basis of mobility region from pBR322
   4588..4623    -  CDS            rop (fragment): Rop protein, which maintains plasmids at low copy number; rop
   4718..4822    +  promoter       AmpR promoter: bla
   4823..663     +  CDS            AmpR (across the origin): β-lactamase; bla; confers resistance to ampicillin, carbenicillin, and related antibiotics
