[The description below was written by a language model from this plasmid's Addgene catalogue record and pLannotate feature annotations shown in this document.]
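Description:
pCFJ421 is a C. elegans transgene expression plasmid assembled by multisite Gateway cloning in the pDESTR4-R3 destination backbone. It is a small (about 5 kb), high-copy plasmid maintained in E. coli through a ColE1/pUC-type origin and selected with ampicillin via the β-lactamase gene and its native promoter. Short remnants of lacZα, the pBR322 bom region and rop are also annotated in the backbone but are fragments rather than functional parts.

The payload is a three-part cassette bounded and subdivided by the Gateway recombination scars attB4, attB1, attB2 and attB3, which mark the junctions of the promoter, coding and 3′ UTR slots. The interval between attB4 and attB1 carries no annotation in the feature table, but its position corresponds to the myo-2 promoter listed in the catalogue record, which drives expression in pharyngeal muscle. The middle slot holds a GFP coding sequence (recorded as carrying the S65C mutation; the annotation tool matched it to an Aequorea-derived green variant) followed, across a short polylinker fragment, by the C. elegans histone H2B gene his-11. The third slot supplies the tbb-2 (β-tubulin) 3′ UTR/terminator. Fusion to H2B tethers the fluorescence to chromatin, so the signal appears as bright green nuclei in the pharynx rather than diffuse cytoplasmic staining.

The plasmid comes from work on improved Mos1-mediated transgenesis in worms. The record does not spell out its exact role, but a nuclear pharyngeal GFP marker of this type is typically used as a visible co-injection marker to follow or exclude extrachromosomal arrays.
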