Addgene plasmid #34876: pCFJ421 - Pmyo-2::GFP::H2B (pharynx)
Depositing lab: Erik Jorgensen. Depositing organization: University of Utah. Publication: Improved Mos1-mediated transgenesis in C. elegans. Frokjaer-Jensen C, Davis MW, Ailion M, Jorgensen EM. Nat Methods. 2012 Jan 30;9(2):117-8. doi: 10.1038/nmeth.1865. PubMed 22290181.
Backbone
  Vector backbone: pDESTR4-R3
  Vector type: Worm targeting
Growth in bacteria
  Bacterial resistance: Ampicillin, 100 μg/mL
  Growth temperature: 37°C
  Growth strain: Top10/P3
  Copy number: High Copy
Gene/Insert
  Gene/Insert name: Pmyo-2 GFP H2B tbb-2 UTR
  Species: C. elegans (nematode)
  Mutation: S65C
  Promoter: myo-2
  Cloning method: Gateway Cloning
  Sequencing primers: 5′ LacZ-F2 (5'-cctcttcgctattacgccag-3'); 3′ ATTACCGCCTTTGAGTGAGC
Terms and licenses: Academic/Nonprofit Terms; Industry Terms: Not Available to Industry
How to cite: pCFJ421 - Pmyo-2::GFP::H2B (pharynx) was a gift from Erik Jorgensen (Addgene plasmid # 34876 ; http://n2t.net/addgene:34876 ; RRID:Addgene_34876)
