>Addgene plasmid #34876 | pCFJ421 - Pmyo-2::GFP::H2B (pharynx) | addgene partial sequence | sequence record 63264 | GFP-R 5'-CCATCTAATTCAACAAGAATTGGGACAAC-3'
CTTTACTCATGGAGCCTGCTTTTTTGTACAAACTTGTCATTTCTGTGTCTGACGATCGAGGGTTAAAATG
AAAAGTGGTGGAGAGAAGTCAACCGCTCGGTGGGATGCGCGAGCCTGGAGATAACTTTGATTTTCGGCGA
GCCCTTCTTTTTCCCTGGGTGGGTGGATTGGGAGGCGGGGATATCCAATTGTAATTCTAGGTAGCTGAAA
AGTGTCTGCACACTGTTCTCTGACCATCGACGCAGGAAAAGTCTCTTTCTCAAGTGCAAATAGCAAAAAT
CTTCTTTCTTCCCCCCCATCTTCCGAGCAAGGCGCCCCCACGGATAGTTGCTCGCTGGCGGTAGGGAGCG
AAGAGAGCAGAGAACCTCAACGGGATAGTGGGGATACGAGAAAAGAAACGGCATTTTAGGTTAACTAAAG
ATAGTGAAGAAGCCGGCTCAATGCAGAGAGGCAGACATCCGACGGCAAACAACGAGAGAATTTTATCCAG
AACAATGAGTACAGTGTGTGCGCGCAAAGTGCTCTTCCTGCCATTTTGCTACTCTTATCCACACAACCAC
TTTAGCGATTACCAACCTATCTTGAGACTTATCTTTATTTTCTCTTCTTTTGCCGACGAAACGGGAGAGA
GGGGCAAAAAATGAAGAATCGGGGGCACTGATTAACACACTTACTTTTTTTTAGGCTGAAGCACACATTG
CTGTTCGGGGTGTAAAGTTCAGCAGAATTCAAAGCAAAAGACCACCCGCATCGGTAGTCAATATTGATCT
GGAAGATTATTAAAAATTGTCAGAGTGAGCCATATGCATATGAATTTAATTCATACATAACATTTATAAG
ACAGGAATAAATACCAAAGTGAAGTTATTATTTGGTCGATTATCACTTTAGCATAGTGAA
