>Addgene plasmid #34876 | pCFJ421 - Pmyo-2::GFP::H2B (pharynx) | addgene partial sequence | sequence record 63269 | GFP-F 5'-GGTCCTTCTTGAGTTTGTAAC-3'
AATGCCCGGGGGATCGGTGGAGCTCCACCGGTGGCGGCCGCTCTAGAACTAGTCCACCAAAGCCATCTGC
CAAGGGAGCCAAGAAGGCCGCCAAGACCGTCGTTGCCAAGCCAAAGGACGGAAAGAAGAGACGTCATGCC
CGCAAGGAATCGTACTCCGTCTACATCTACCGTGTTCTCAAGCAAGTTCACCCAGACACCGGAGTCTCCT
CCAAGGCCATGTCTATCATGAACTCCTTCGTCAACGATGTATTCGAACGCATCGCTTCGGAAGCTTCCCG
TCTTGCTCATTACAACAAACGCTCAACGATCTCATCCCGCGAAATTCAAACCGCTGTCCGTTTGATTCTC
CCAGGAGAACTTGCCAAGCACGCCGTGTCTGAGGGAACCAAGGCCGTCACCAAGTACACTTCCAGCAAGT
AAACCCAGCTTTCTTGTACAAAGTGGGATAAATGCAAAATCCTTTCAAGCATTCCCTTCTTCTCTATCAC
TCTTCTTTCTTTTTGTCAAAAAATTCTCTCGCTAATTTATTTGCTTTTTTAATGTTATTATTTTATGACT
TTTTATAGTCACTGAAAAGTTTGCATCTGAGTGAAGTGAATGCTATCAAAATGTGATTCTGTCTGATGTA
CTTTCACAATCTCTCTTCAATTCCATTTTGAAGTGCTTTAAACCCGAAAGGTTGAGAAAAATGCGAGCGC
TCAAATATTTGTATTGTGTTCGTTGAGTGACCCAACAAAAAGAGGAAACTTTATTGTGCCGCCAAGAAAA
AAGTCTCACAACTTTATTATACATAGTTGATAATTCGATGGTATCAGCTCACTCAAAGGCGGTAATACGG
TTATCCACAGAATCAGGGGATAACGCAGGAAAGAACATGTGAGCAAAAGGCCAGCAAAAGACCAGGAACC
GTAAAAAGGCCGCGTTGCTGGCG
